>Addgene plasmid #182373 | pcDNA6-MRPL50-VC155 | addgene full sequence | sequence record 358106 | Addgene NGS Result
GACGGATCGGGAGATCTCCCGATCCCCTATGGTGCACTCTCAGTACAATCTGCTCTGATGCCGCATAGTT
AAGCCAGTATCTGCTCCCTGCTTGTGTGTTGGAGGTCGCTGAGTAGTGCGCGAGCAAAATTTAAGCTACA
ACAAGGCAAGGCTTGACCGACAATTGCATGAAGAATCTGCTTAGGGTTAGGCGTTTTGCGCTGCTTCGCG
ATGTACGGGCCAGATATACGCGTTGACATTGATTATTGACTAGTTATTAATAGTAATCAATTACGGGGTC
ATTAGTTCATAGCCCATATATGGAGTTCCGCGTTACATAACTTACGGTAAATGGCCCGCCTGGCTGACCG
CCCAACGACCCCCGCCCATTGACGTCAATAATGACGTATGTTCCCATAGTAACGCCAATAGGGACTTTCC
ATTGACGTCAATGGGTGGAGTATTTACGGTAAACTGCCCACTTGGCAGTACATCAAGTGTATCATATGCC
AAGTACGCCCCCTATTGACGTCAATGACGGTAAATGGCCCGCCTGGCATTATGCCCAGTACATGACCTTA
TGGGACTTTCCTACTTGGCAGTACATCTACGTATTAGTCATCGCTATTACCATGGTGATGCGGTTTTGGC
AGTACATCAATGGGCGTGGATAGCGGTTTGACTCACGGGGATTTCCAAGTCTCCACCCCATTGACGTCAA
TGGGAGTTTGTTTTGGCACCAAAATCAACGGGACTTTCCAAAATGTCGTAACAACTCCGCCCCATTGACG
CAAATGGGCGGTAGGCGTGTACGGTGGGAGGTCTATATAAGCAGAGCTCTCTGGCTAACTAGAGAACCCA
CTGCTTACTGGCTTATCGAAATTAATACGACTCACTATAGGGAGACCCAAGCTGGCTAGCATGGCGGCGC
TGATCGTGTCTCGGTTAGCAAGAAGAGGCTGGCTGTGGAAGCTTCCCTTGGCAACACGTAGAGAATTTTG
GTCTCGATCCAGGAAGGAGAAGGAGCCAGTTGTGGCAGAGACAGTGGAAGAAGTGAAAAAAGAACCTGTT
TTGGTGTGTCCACCCTTACGAAGCCGAGCATACACACCGCCCAGTGATCTCCAGAGTCGCTTGGAATCTC
ATATTAAAGAAGTTCTTGGTTCATCTCTTCCTAATAACTGGCAAGATATCTCCCTGGATGATGGACATAT
GAAGTTCAGACTCTTAGCAGGCTTAGCTGATGGCTTAGGCCATGCGGTCCCTAACTCCAGGCTTCACCAA
ATGTGCAGGGTCAGAGATGTTCTTGATTTCTATAATGTTCCTGTTCAAGACAAATCTAAATTTGATGAAC
TCGTTGCTAGTAATTTACCTCCCAATTTGAAAATCAGTTGGAGTTACGGATCCAAACAGAAGGTAATGAA
TCATGACAAGCAGAAGAACGGCATCAAGGCCAACTTCAAGATCCGCCACAACATCGAGGACGGCGGCGTG
CAGCTCGCCGACCACTACCAGCAGAACACCCCCATCGGCGACGGCCCCGTGCTGCTGCCCGACAACCACT
ACCTGAGCTACCAGTCCAAGCTGAGCAAAGACCCCAACGAGAAGCGCGATCACATGGTCCTGCTGGAGTT
CGTGACCGCCGCCGGGATCACTCTCGGCATGGACGAGCTGTACAAGTAATAACTCGAGTCTAGAGGGCCC
TTCGAAGGTAAGCCTATCCCTAACCCTCTCCTCGGTCTCGATTCTACGCGTACCGGTCATCATCACCATC
ACCATTGAGTTTAAACCCGCTGATCAGCCTCGACTGTGCCTTCTAGTTGCCAGCCATCTGTTGTTTGCCC
CTCCCCCGTGCCTTCCTTGACCCTGGAAGGTGCCACTCCCACTGTCCTTTCCTAATAAAATGAGGAAATT
GCATCGCATTGTCTGAGTAGGTGTCATTCTATTCTGGGGGGTGGGGTGGGGCAGGACAGCAAGGGGGAGG
ATTGGGAAGACAATAGCAGGCATGCTGGGGATGCGGTGGGCTCTATGGCTTCTGAGGCGGAAAGAACCAG
CTGGGGCTCTAGGGGGTATCCCC
[124 nt withheld, positions 2054-2177]
C
[91 nt withheld, positions 2179-2269]
A
[49 nt withheld, positions 2271-2319]
CCTTTGACGTTGGAGTCCACGTTCTTT
[37 nt withheld, positions 2347-2383]
ACCCTATCTCGGTCTATTCTTTTGATTTATAAGGGATTTTGCCGATTTCGGCCTATTGGTTAAAAAATGA
GCTGATTTAACAAAAATTTAACGCGAATTAATTCTGTGGAATGTGTGTCAGTTAGGGTGTGGAAAGTCCC
CAGGCTCCCCAGCAGGCAGAAGTATGCAAAGCATGCATCTCAATTAGTCAGCAACCAGGTGTGGAAAGTC
CCCAGGCTCCCCAGCAGGCAGAAGTATGCAAAGCATGCATCTCAATTAGTCAGCAACCATAGTCCCGCCC
CTAACTCCGCCCATCCCGCCCCTAACTCCGCCCAGTTCCGCCCATTCTCCGCCCCATGGCTGACTAATTT
TTTTTATTTATGCAGAGGCCGAGGCCGCCTCTGCCTCTGAGCTATTCCAGAAGTAGTGAGGAGGCTTTTT
TGGAGGCCTAGGCTTTTGCAAAAAGCTCCCGGGAGCTTGTATATCCATTTTCGGATCTGATCAGCACGTG
TTGACAATTAATCATCGGCATAGTATATCGGCATAGTATAATACGACAAGGTGAGGAACTAAACCATGGC
CAAGCCTTTGTCTCAAGAAGAATCCACCCTCATTGAAAGAGCAACGGCTACAATCAACAGCATCCCCATC
TCTGAAGACTACAGCGTCGCCAGCGCAGCTCTCTCTAGCGACGGCCGCATCTTCACTGGTGTCAATGTAT
ATCATTTTACTGGGGGACCTTGTGCAGAACTCGTGGTGCTGGGCACTGCTGCTGCTGCGGCAGCTGGCAA
CCTGACTTGTATCGTCGCGATCGGAAATGAGAACAGGGGCATCTTGAGCCCCTGCGGACGGTGCCGACAG
GTGCTTCTCGATCTGCATCCTGGGATCAAAGCCATAGTGAAGGACAGTGATGGACAGCCGACGGCAGTTG
GGATTCGTGAATTGCTGCCCTCTGGTTATGTGTGGGAGGGCTAAGCACTTCGTGGCCGAGGAGCAGGACT
GACACGTGCTACGAGATTTCGATTCCACCGCCGCCTTCTATGAAAGGTTGGGCTTCGGAATCGTTTTCCG
GGACGCCGGCTGGATGATCCTCCAGCGCGGGGATCTCATGCTGGAGTTCTTCGCCCACCCCAACTTGTTT
ATTGCAGCTTATAATGGTTACAAATAAAGCAATAGCATCACAAATTTCACAAATAAAGCATTTTTTTCAC
TGCATTCTAGTTGTGGTTTGTCCAAACTCATCAATGTATCTTATCATGTCTGTATACCGTCGACCTCTAG
CTAGAGCTTGGCGTAATCATGGTCATAGCTGTTTCCTGTGTGAAATTGTTATCCGCTCACAATTCCACAC
AACATACGAGCCGGAAGCATAAAGTGTAAAGCCTGGGGTGCCTAATGAGTGAGCTAACTCACATTAATTG
CGTTGCGCTCACTGCCCGCTTTCCAGTCGGGAAACCTGTCGTGCCAGCTGCATTAATGAATCGGCCAACG
CGCGGGGAGAGGCGGTTTGCGTATTGGGCGCTCTTCCGCTTCCTCGCTCACTGACTCGCTGCGCTCGGTC
GTTCGGCTGCGGCGAGCGGTATCAGCTCACTCAAAGGCGGTAATACGGTTATCCACAGAATCAGGGGATA
ACGCAGGAAAGAACATGTGAGCAAAAGGCCAGCAAAAGGCCAGGAACCGTAAAAAGGCCGCGTTGCTGGC
GTTTTTCCATAGGCTCCGCCCCCCTGACGAGCATCACAAAAATCGACGCTCAAGTCAGAGGTGGCGAAAC
CCGACAGGACTATAAAGATACCAGGCGTTTCCCCCTGGAAGCTCCCTCGTGCGCTCTCCTGTTCCGACCC
TGCCGCTTACCGGATACCTGTCCGCCTTTCTCCCTTCGGGAAGCGTGGCGCTTTCTCATAGCTCACGCTG
TAGGTATCTCAGTTCGGTGTAGGTCGTTCGCTCCAAGCTGGGCTGTGTGCACGAACCCCCCGTTCAGCCC
GACCGCTGCGCCTTATCCGGTAACTATCGTCTTGAGTCCAACCCGGTAAGACACGACTTATCGCCACTGG
CAGCAGCCACTGGTAACAGGATTAGCAGAGCGAGGTATGTAGGCGGTGCTACAGAGTTCTTGAAGTGGTG
GCCTAACTACGGCTACACTAGAAGAACAGTATTTGGTATCTGCGCTCTGCTGAAGCCAGTTACCTTCGGA
AAAAGAGTTGGTAGCTCTTGATCCGGCAAACAAACCACCGCTGGTAGCGGTGGTTTTTTTGTTTGCAAGC
AGCAGATTACGCGCAGAAAAAAAGGATCTCAAGAAGATCCTTTGATCTTTTCTACGGGGTCTGACGCTCA
GTGGAACGAAAACTCACGTTAAGGGATTTTGGTCATGAGATTATCAAAAAGGATCTTCACCTAGATCCTT
TTAAATTAAAAATGAAGTTTTAAATCAATCTAAAGTATATATGAGTAAACTTGGTCTGACAGTTACCAAT
GCTTAATCAGTGAGGCACCTATCTCAGCGATCTGTCTATTTCGTTCATCCATAGTTGCCTGACTCCCCGT
CGTGTAGATAACTACGATACGGGAGGGCTTACCATCTGGCCCCAGTGCTGCAATGATACCGCGAGACCCA
CGCTCACCGGCTCCAGATTTATCAGCAATAAACCAGCCAGCCGGAAGGGCCGAGCGCAGAAGTGGTCCTG
CAACTTTATCCGCCTCCATCCAGTCTATTAATTGTTGCCGGGAAGCTAGAGTAAGTAGTTCGCCAGTTAA
TAGTTTGCGCAACGTTGTTGCCATTGCTACAGGCATCGTGGTGTCACGCTCGTCGTTTGGTATGGCTTCA
TTCAGCTCCGGTTCCCAACGATCAAGGCGAGTTACATGATCCCCCATGTTGTGCAAAAAAGCGGTTAGCT
CCTTCGGTCCTCCGATCGTTGTCAGAAGTAAGTTGGCCGCAGTGTTATCACTCATGGTTATGGCAGCACT
GCATAATTCTCTTACTGTCATGCCATCCGTAAGATGCTTTTCTGTGACTGGTGAGTACTCAACCAAGTCA
TTCTGAGAATAGTGTATGCGGCGACCGAGTTGCTCTTGCCCGGCGTCAATACGGGATAATACCGCGCCAC
ATAGCAGAACTTTAAAAGTGCTCATCATTGGAAAACGTTCTTCGGGGCGAAAACTCTCAAGGATCTTACC
GCTGTTGAGATCCAGTTCGATGTAACCCACTCGTGCACCCAACTGATCTTCAGCATCTTTTACTTTCACC
AGCGTTTCTGGGTGAGCAAAAACAGGAAGGCAAAATGCCGCAAAAAAGGGAATAAGGGCGACACGGAAAT
GTTGAATACTCATACTCTTCCTTTTTCAATATTATTGAAGCATTTATCAGGGTTATTGTCTCATGAGCGG
ATACATATTTGAATGTATTTAGAAAAATAAACAAATAGGGGTTCCGCGCACATTTCCCCGAAAAGTGCCA
CCTGACGTC
Features (pLannotate 1.2.2; 24 found; start..end, strand, type, name):
     28..80      -  misc_feature   bom (fragment): basis of mobility region from pBR322
    235..614     +  enhancer       CMV enhancer: human cytomegalovirus immediate early enhancer
    615..818     +  promoter       CMV promoter: human cytomegalovirus (CMV) immediate early promoter
    814..847     +  LTR            5' LTR (truncated) (fragment): truncated 5' long terminal repeat (LTR) from HIV-1
    863..881     +  promoter       T7 promoter: promoter for bacteriophage T7 RNA polymerase
    901..1377    +  CDS            Mrpl50: RM50_MOUSE - Experimental evidence at protein level: Swiss-Prot protein existence level 1. From Mus musculus (Mouse).
   1405..1656    +  CDS            VC155: C-terminal fragment of mVenus for use in bimolecular fluorescence complementation (BiFC) (Kodama and Hu, 2010)
   1687..1728    +  CDS            V5 tag: epitope tag from simian virus 5
   1784..2008    +  polyA_signal   bGH poly(A) signal: bovine growth hormone polyadenylation signal
   2012..2033    +  promoter       SV40 promoter (fragment): SV40 enhancer and early promoter
   2054..2482    +  rep_origin     f1 ori (sequence partly withheld): f1 bacteriophage origin of replication; arrow indicates direction of (+) strand synthesis
   2496..2825    +  promoter       SV40 promoter: SV40 enhancer and early promoter
   2873..2920    +  promoter       EM7 promoter: synthetic bacterial promoter&nbsp
   2939..3337    +  CDS            BSD: blasticidin S deaminase; Aspergillus terreus BSD; confers resistance to blasticidin
   3338..3365    +  CDS            BleoR (fragment): antibiotic-binding protein; Sh ble from Streptoalloteichus hindustanus; confers resistance to bleomycin, phleomycin, and Zeocin™
   3375..3500    +  CDS            ble (fragment): BLE_KLEPN - Experimental evidence at protein level: Swiss-Prot protein existence level 1. Binding protein with a strong affinity to the bleomycin family of antibiotics. Binds to CL990; an antimitotic-antibiotic compound. From Klebsiella pneumoniae.
   3495..3616    +  polyA_signal   SV40 poly(A) signal: SV40 polyadenylation signal
   3689..3705    -  protein_bind   lac operator: The lac repressor binds to the lac operator to inhibit transcription in E. coli. This inhibition can be relieved by adding lactose or isopropyl-β-D-thiogalactopyranoside (IPTG). lac repressor encoded by lacI
   3713..3743    -  promoter       lac promoter: promoter for the E. coli lac operon
   3758..3779    -  protein_bind   CAP binding site: CAP binding activates transcription in the presence of cAMP. E. coli catabolite activator protein
   3792..3884    -  CDS            lacI (fragment): lac repressor; lacI; The lac repressor binds to the lac operator to inhibit transcription in E. coli. This inhibition can be relieved by adding lactose or isopropyl-β-D-thiogalactopyranoside (IPTG).
   4067..4655    -  rep_origin     ori: high-copy-number ColE1/pMB1/pBR322/pUC origin of replication
   4826..5686    -  CDS            AmpR: β-lactamase; bla; confers resistance to ampicillin, carbenicillin, and related antibiotics
   5687..5791    -  promoter       AmpR promoter: bla
