[The description below was written by a language model from this plasmid's Addgene catalogue record and pLannotate feature annotations shown in this document.]
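Description:
pcDNA6-MRPL50-VC155 is a mammalian expression plasmid built on the pcDNA6 backbone, about 5.8 kb in total. It serves as one component of an mVenus-based bimolecular fluorescence complementation system for mitochondrial ribosomes ("mito-riboBiFC"), where it is designated a negative control. It is maintained in E. coli as a high-copy plasmid through a ColE1/pUC-type origin and selected with ampicillin via the β-lactamase gene. An f1 origin is also present. For selection in mammalian cells, the blasticidin S deaminase gene (BSD) sits behind tandem SV40 early and bacterial EM7 promoters and is followed by an SV40 polyadenylation signal. The short bleomycin-resistance, lacI and HIV-1 LTR matches in the annotation are small fragments, most likely backbone remnants or spurious hits rather than functional elements.

The payload is the mouse Mrpl50 coding sequence, which encodes a mitochondrial large-subunit ribosomal protein. It was cloned between NheI and XhoI sites downstream of the CMV enhancer/promoter, and a T7 promoter lies just upstream of the insert. Mrpl50 is fused at its C terminus to VC155, the C-terminal fragment of mVenus. The feature table also shows a V5 epitope tag after VC155, ahead of the bGH polyadenylation signal. The recorded insert size of 759 bp matches the Mrpl50 and VC155 segments together.

In BiFC, VC155 is non-fluorescent alone. It reconstitutes fluorescent mVenus only when brought close to a partner protein carrying the complementary N-terminal fragment, so signal reports the proximity of the two tagged proteins. The record does not name the partner construct or explain why the MRPL50 fusion serves as the negative control. The associated study concerns mitochondrial translation in axons.
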