Addgene plasmid #182373: pcDNA6-MRPL50-VC155
Purpose: mVenus-based mito-riboBiFC vector (Negative control)
Depositing lab: Chunghun Lim. Depositing organization: Ulsan National Institute of Science and Technology (UNIST). Publication: mtIF3 is locally translated in axons and regulates mitochondrial translation for axonal growth. Lee S, Park D, Lim C, Kim JI, Min KT. BMC Biol. 2022 Jan 7;20(1):12. doi: 10.1186/s12915-021-01215-w. PubMed 34996455.
Backbone
  Vector backbone: pcDNA6
  Backbone size w/o insert (bp): 5060
  Total vector size (bp): 5819
  Vector type: Mammalian Expression
  Selectable markers: Blasticidin
Growth in bacteria
  Bacterial resistance: Ampicillin, 100 μg/mL
  Growth temperature: 37°C
  Growth strain: DH5alpha
  Copy number: High Copy
Gene/Insert
  Gene/Insert name: Mrpl50
  Species: M. musculus (mouse)
  Insert size (bp): 759
  GenBank ID: NM_178603.4
  Entrez Gene: Mrpl50 (a.k.a. AA408971, AI317351, D4Wsu125e)
  Promoter: CMV promoter
  Tag / fusion protein: VC155 (C terminal on insert)
  Cloning method: Restriction Enzyme; 5′ cloning site NheI (not destroyed); 3′ cloning site XhoI (not destroyed)
  Sequencing primers: 5′ CGCAAATGGGCGGTAGGCGTG
Terms and licenses: Academic/Nonprofit Terms; Industry Terms: Not Available to Industry
How to cite: pcDNA6-MRPL50-VC155 was a gift from Chunghun Lim (Addgene plasmid # 182373 ; http://n2t.net/addgene:182373 ; RRID:Addgene_182373)
